>Addgene plasmid #76586 | CHKA gRNA (BRDN0001145792) | addgene full sequence | sequence record 188999 | Addgene Assembled Sequence
CCCGGGTGCAAAGATGGATAAAGTTTTAAACAGAGAGGAATCTTTGCAGCTAATGGACCTTCTAGGTCTT
GAAAGGAGTGGGAATTGGCTCCGGTGCCCGTCAGTGGGCAGAGCGCACATCGCCCACAGTCCCCGAGAAG
TTGGGGGGAGGGGTCGGCAATTGATCCGGTGCCTAGAGAAGGTGGCGCGGGGTAAACTGGGAAAGTGATG
TCGTGTACTGGCTCCGCCTTTTTCCCGAGGGTGGGGGAGAACCGTATATAAGTGCAGTAGTCGCCGTGAA
CGTTCTTTTTCGCAACGGGTTTGCCGCCAGAACACAGGTAAGTGCCGTGTGTGGTTCCCGCGGGCCTGGC
CTCTTTACGGGTTATGGCCCTTGCGTGCCTTGAATTACTTCCACCTGGCTGCAGTACGTGATTCTTGATC
CCGAGCTTCGGGTTGGAAGTGGGTGGGAGAGTTCGAGGCCTTGCGCTTAAGGAGCCCCTTCGCCTCGTGC
TTGAGTTGAGGCCTGGCCTGGGCGCTGGGGCCGCCGCGTGCGAATCTGGTGGCACCTTCGCGCCTGTCTC
GCTGCTTTCGATAAGTCTCTAGCCATTTAAAATTTTTGATGACCTGCTGCGACGCTTTTTTTCTGGCAAG
ATAGTCTTGTAAATGCGGGCCAAGATCTGCACACTGGTATTTCGGTTTTTGGGGCCGCGGGCGGCGACGG
GGCCCGTGCGTCCCAGCGCACATGTTCGGCGAGGCGGGGCCTGCGAGCGCGGCCACCGAGAATCGGACGG
GGGTAGTCTCAAGCTGGCCGGCCTGCTCTGGTGCCTGGCCTCGCGCCGCCGTGTATCGCCCCGCCCTGGG
CGGCAAGGCTGGCCCGGTCGGCACCAGTTGCGTGAGCGGAAAGATGGCCGCTTCCCGGCCCTGCTGCAGG
GAGCTCAAAATGGAGGACGCGGCGCTCGGGAGAGCGGGCGGGTGAGTCACCCACACAAAGGAAAAGGGCC
TTTCCGTCCTCAGCCGTCGCTTCATGTGACTCCACGGAGTACCGGGCGCCGTCCAGGCACCTCGATTAGT
TCTCGAGCTTTTGGAGTACGTCGTCTTTAGGTTGGGGGGAGGGGTTTTATGCGATGGAGTTTCCCCACAC
TGAGTGGGTGGAGACTGAAGTTAGGCCAGCTTGGCACTTGATGTAATTCTCCTTGGAATTTGCCCTTTTT
GAGTTTGGATCTTGGTTCATTCTCAAGCCTCAGACAGTGGTTCAAAGTTTTTTTCTTCCATTTCAGGTGT
CGTGACGTACGGCCACCATGACCGAGTACAAGCCCACGGTGCGCCTCGCCACCCGCGACGACGTCCCCAG
GGCCGTACGCACCCTCGCCGCCGCGTTCGCCGACTACCCCGCCACGCGCCACACCGTCGATCCGGACCGC
CACATCGAGCGGGTCACCGAGCTGCAAGAACTCTTCCTCACGCGCGTCGGGCTCGACATCGGCAAGGTGT
GGGTCGCGGACGACGGCGCCGCCGTGGCGGTCTGGACCACGCCGGAGAGCGTCGAAGCGGGGGCGGTGTT
CGCCGAGATCGGCCCGCGCATGGCCGAGTTGAGCGGTTCCCGGCTGGCCGCGCAGCAACAGATGGAAGGC
CTCCTGGCGCCGCACCGGCCCAAGGAGCCCGCGTGGTTCCTGGCCACCGTCGGAGTCTCGCCCGACCACC
AGGGCAAGGGTCTGGGCAGCGCCGTCGTGCTCCCCGGAGTGGAGGCGGCCGAGCGCGCCGGGGTGCCCGC
CTTCCTGGAGACCTCCGCGCCCCGCAACCTCCCCTTCTACGAGCGGCTCGGCTTCACCGTCACCGCCGAC
GTCGAGGTGCCCGAAGGACCGCGCACCTGGTGCATGACCCGCAAGCCCGGTGCCTGAACGCGTTAAGTCG
ACAATCAACCTCTGGATTACAAAATTTGTGAAAGATTGACTGGTATTCTTAACTATGTTGCTCCTTTTAC
GCTATGTGGATACGCTGCTTTAATGCCTTTGTATCATGCTATTGCTTCCCGTATGGCTTTCATTTTCTCC
TCCTTGTATAAATCCTGGTTGCTGTCTCTTTATGAGGAGTTGTGGCCCGTTGTCAGGCAACGTGGCGTGG
TGTGCACTGTGTTTGCTGACGCAACCCCCACTGGTTGGGGCATTGCCACCACCTGTCAGCTCCTTTCCGG
GACTTTCGCTTTCCCCCTCCCTATTGCCACGGCGGAACTCATCGCCGCCTGCCTTGCCCGCTGCTGGACA
GGGGCTCGGCTGTTGGGCACTGACAATTCCGTGGTGTTGTCGGGGAAATCATCGTCCTTTCCTTGGCTGC
TCGCCTGTGTTGCCACCTGGATTCTGCGCGGGACGTCCTTCTGCTACGTCCCTTCGGCCCTCAATCCAGC
GGACCTTCCTTCCCGCGGCCTGCTGCCGGCTCTGCGGCCTCTTCCGCGTCTTCGCCTTCGCCCTCAGACG
AGTCGGATCTCCCTTTGGGCCGCCTCCCCGCGTCGACTTTAAGACCAATGACTTACAAGGCAGCTGTAGA
TCTTAGCCACTTTTTAAAAGAAAAGGGGGGACTGGAAGGGCTAATTCACTCCCAACGAAGACAAGATCTG
CTTTTTGCTTGTACTGGGTCTCTCTGGTTAGACCAGATCTGAGCCTGGGAGCTCTCTGGCTAACTAGGGA
ACCCACTGCTTAAGCCTCAATAAAGCTTGCCTTGAGTGCTTCAAGTAGTGTGTGCCCGTCTGTTGTGTGA
CTCTGGTAACTAGAGATCCCTCAGACCCTTTTAGTCAGTGTGGAAAATCTCTAGCAGTACGTATAGTAGT
TCATGTCATCTTATTATTCAGTATTTATAACTTGCAAAGAAATGAATATCAGAGAGTGAGAGGAACTTGT
TTATTGCAGCTTATAATGGTTACAAATAAAGCAATAGCATCACAAATTTCACAAATAAAGCATTTTTTTC
ACTGCATTCTAGTTGTGGTTTGTCCAAACTCATCAATGTATCTTATCATGTCTGGCTCTAGCTATCCCGC
CCCTAACTCCGCCCATCCCGCCCCTAACTCCGCCCAGTTCCGCCCATTCTCCGCCCCATGGCTGACTAAT
TTTTTTTATTTATGCAGAGGCCGAGGCCGCCTCGGCCTCTGAGCTATTCCAGAAGTAGTGAGGAGGCTTT
TTTGGAGGCCTAGGGACGTACCCAATTCGCCCTATAGTGAGTCGTATTACGCGCGCTCACTGGCCGTCGT
TTTACAACGTCGTGACTGGGAAAACCCTGGCGTTACCCAACTTAATCGCCTTGCAGCACATCCCCCTTTC
GCCAGCTGGCGTAATAGCGAAGAGGCCCGCACCGATCGCCCTTCCCAACAGTTGCGCAGCCTGAATGGCG
AATGGG
[124 nt withheld, positions 3367-3490]
C
[91 nt withheld, positions 3492-3582]
A
[49 nt withheld, positions 3584-3632]
CCTTTGACGTTGGAGTCCACGTTCTTT
[37 nt withheld, positions 3660-3696]
ACCCTATCTCGGTCTATTCTTTTGATTTATAAGGGATTTTGCCGATTTCGGCCTATTGGTTAAAAAATGA
GCTGATTTAACAAAAATTTAACGCGAATTTTAACAAAATATTAACGCTTACAATTTAGGTGGCACTTTTC
GGGGAAATGTGCGCGGAACCCCTATTTGTTTATTTTTCTAAATACATTCAAATATGTATCCGCTCATGAG
ACAATAACCCTGATAAATGCTTCAATAATATTGAAAAAGGAAGAGTATGAGTATTCAACATTTCCGTGTC
GCCCTTATTCCCTTTTTTGCGGCATTTTGCCTTCCTGTTTTTGCTCACCCAGAAACGCTGGTGAAAGTAA
AAGATGCTGAAGATCAGTTGGGTGCACGAGTGGGTTACATCGAACTGGATCTCAACAGCGGTAAGATCCT
TGAGAGTTTTCGCCCCGAAGAACGTTTTCCAATGATGAGCACTTTTAAAGTTCTGCTATGTGGCGCGGTA
TTATCCCGTATTGACGCCGGGCAAGAGCAACTCGGTCGCCGCATACACTATTCTCAGAATGACTTGGTTG
AGTACTCACCAGTCACAGAAAAGCATCTTACGGATGGCATGACAGTAAGAGAATTATGCAGTGCTGCCAT
AACCATGAGTGATAACACTGCGGCCAACTTACTTCTGACAACGATCGGAGGACCGAAGGAGCTAACCGCT
TTTTTGCACAACATGGGGGATCATGTAACTCGCCTTGATCGTTGGGAACCGGAGCTGAATGAAGCCATAC
CAAACGACGAGCGTGACACCACGATGCCTGTAGCAATGGCAACAACGTTGCGCAAACTATTAACTGGCGA
ACTACTTACTCTAGCTTCCCGGCAACAATTAATAGACTGGATGGAGGCGGATAAAGTTGCAGGACCACTT
CTGCGCTCGGCCCTTCCGGCTGGCTGGTTTATTGCTGATAAATCTGGAGCCGGTGAGCGTGGGTCTCGCG
GTATCATTGCAGCACTGGGGCCAGATGGTAAGCCCTCCCGTATCGTAGTTATCTACACGACGGGGAGTCA
GGCAACTATGGATGAACGAAATAGACAGATCGCTGAGATAGGTGCCTCACTGATTAAGCATTGGTAACTG
TCAGACCAAGTTTACTCATATATACTTTAGATTGATTTAAAACTTCATTTTTAATTTAAAAGGATCTAGG
TGAAGATCCTTTTTGATAATCTCATGACCAAAATCCCTTAACGTGAGTTTTCGTTCCACTGAGCGTCAGA
CCCCGTAGAAAAGATCAAAGGATCTTCTTGAGATCCTTTTTTTCTGCGCGTAATCTGCTGCTTGCAAACA
AAAAAACCACCGCTACCAGCGGTGGTTTGTTTGCCGGATCAAGAGCTACCAACTCTTTTTCCGAAGGTAA
CTGGCTTCAGCAGAGCGCAGATACCAAATACTGTTCTTCTAGTGTAGCCGTAGTTAGGCCACCACTTCAA
GAACTCTGTAGCACCGCCTACATACCTCGCTCTGCTAATCCTGTTACCAGTGGCTGCTGCCAGTGGCGAT
AAGTCGTGTCTTACCGGGTTGGACTCAAGACGATAGTTACCGGATAAGGCGCAGCGGTCGGGCTGAACGG
GGGGTTCGTGCACACAGCCCAGCTTGGAGCGAACGACCTACACCGAACTGAGATACCTACAGCGTGAGCT
ATGAGAAAGCGCCACGCTTCCCGAAGGGAGAAAGGCGGACAGGTATCCGGTAAGCGGCAGGGTCGGAACA
GGAGAGCGCACGAGGGAGCTTCCAGGGGGAAACGCCTGGTATCTTTATAGTCCTGTCGGGTTTCGCCACC
TCTGACTTGAGCGTCGATTTTTGTGATGCTCGTCAGGGGGGCGGAGCCTATGGAAAAACGCCAGCAACGC
GGCCTTTTTACGGTTCCTGGCCTTTTGCTGGCCTTTTGCTCACATGTTCTTTCCTGCGTTATCCCCTGAT
TCTGTGGATAACCGTATTACCGCCTTTGAGTGAGCTGATACCGCTCGCCGCAGCCGAACGACCGAGCGCA
GCGAGTCAGTGAGCGAGGAAGCGGAAGAGCGCCCAATACGCAAACCGCCTCTCCCCGCGCGTTGGCCGAT
TCATTAATGCAGCTGGCACGACAGGTTTCCCGACTGGAAAGCGGGCAGTGAGCGCAACGCAATTAATGTG
AGTTAGCTCACTCATTAGGCACCCCAGGCTTTACACTTTATGCTTCCGGCTCGTATGTTGTGTGGAATTG
TGAGCGGATAACAATTTCACACAGGAAACAGCTATGACCATGATTACGCCAAGCGCGCAATTAACCCTCA
CTAAAGGGAACAAAAGCTGGAGCTGCAAGCTTAATGTAGTCTTATGCAATACTCTTGTAGTCTTGCAACA
TGGTAACGATGAGTTAGCAACATGCCTTACAAGGAGAGAAAAAGCACCGTGCATGCCGATTGGTGGAAGT
AAGGTGGTACGATCGTGCCTTATTAGGAAGGCAACAGACGGGTCTGACATGGATTGGACGAACCACTGAA
TTGCCGCATTGCAGAGATATTGTATTTAAGTGCCTAGCTCGATACATAAACGGGTCTCTCTGGTTAGACC
AGATCTGAGCCTGGGAGCTCTCTGGCTAACTAGGGAACCCACTGCTTAAGCCTCAATAAAGCTTGCCTTG
AGTGCTTCAAGTAGTGTGTGCCCGTCTGTTGTGTGACTCTGGTAACTAGAGATCCCTCAGACCCTTTTAG
TCAGTGTGGAAAATCTCTAGCAGTGGCGCCCGAACAGGGACTTGAAAGCGAAAGGGAAACCAGAGGAGCT
CTCTCGACGCAGGACTCGGCTTGCTGAAGCGCGCACGGCAAGAGGCGAGGGGCGGCGACTGGTGAGTACG
CCAAAAATTTTGACTAGCGGAGGCTAGAAGGAGAGAGATGGGTGCGAGAGCGTCAGTATTAAGCGGGGGA
GAATTAGATCGCGATGGGAAAAAATTCGGTTAAGGCCAGGGGGAAAGAAAAAATATAAATTAAAACATAT
AGTATGGGCAAGCAGGGAGCTAGAACGATTCGCAGTTAATCCTGGCCTGTTAGAAACATCAGAAGGCTGT
AGACAAATACTGGGACAGCTACAACCATCCCTTCAGACAGGATCAGAAGAACTTAGATCATTATATAATA
CAGTAGCAACCCTCTATTGTGTGCATCAAAGGATAGAGATAAAAGACACCAAGGAAGCTTTAGACAAGAT
AGAGGAAGAGCAAAACAAAAGTAAGACCACCGCACAGCAAGCGGCCGCTGATCTTCAGACCTGGAGGAGG
AGATATGAGGGACAATTGGAGAAGTGAATTATATAAATATAAAGTAGTAAAAATTGAACCATTAGGAGTA
GCACCCACCAAGGCAAAGAGAAGAGTGGTGCAGAGAGAAAAAAGAGCAGTGGGAATAGGAGCTTTGTTCC
TTGGGTTCTTGGGAGCAGCAGGAAGCACTATGGGCGCAGCGTCAATGACGCTGACGGTACAGGCCAGACA
ATTATTGTCTGGTATAGTGCAGCAGCAGAACAATTTGCTGAGGGCTATTGAGGCGCAACAGCATCTGTTG
CAACTCACAGTCTGGGGCATCAAGCAGCTCCAGGCAAGAATCCTGGCTGTGGAAAGATACCTAAAGGATC
AACAGCTCCTGGGGATTTGGGGTTGCTCTGGAAAACTCATTTGCACCACTGCTGTGCCTTGGAATGCTAG
TTGGAGTAATAAATCTCTGGAACAGATTTGGAATCACACGACCTGGATGGAGTGGGACAGAGAAATTAAC
AATTACACAAGCTTAATACACTCCTTAATTGAAGAATCGCAAAACCAGCAAGAAAAGAATGAACAAGAAT
TATTGGAATTAGATAAATGGGCAAGTTTGTGGAATTGGTTTAACATAACAAATTGGCTGTGGTATATAAA
ATTATTCATAATGATAGTAGGAGGCTTGGTAGGTTTAAGAATAGTTTTTGCTGTACTTTCTATAGTGAAT
AGAGTTAGGCAGGGATATTCACCATTATCGTTTCAGACCCACCTCCCAACCCCGAGGGGACCCAGAGAGG
GCCTATTTCCCATGATTCCTTCATATTTGCATATACGATACAAGGCTGTTAGAGAGATAATTAGAATTAA
TTTGACTGTAAACACAAAGATATTAGTACAAAATACGTGACGTAGAAAGTAATAATTTCTTGGGTAGTTT
GCAGTTTTAAAATTATGTTTTAAAATGGACTATCATATGCTTACCGTAACTTGAAAGTATTTCGATTTCT
TGGCTTTATATATCTTGTGGAAAGGACGAAACACCGCCGGGATGAACTGCTCCAGTGTTTTAGAGCTAGA
AATAGCAAGTTAAAATAAGGCTAGTCCGTTATCAACTTGAAAAAGTGGCACCGAGTCGGTGCTTTTTTAA
GCTTGGCGTAACTAGATCTTGAGACAAATGGCAGTATTCATCCACAATTTTAAAAGAAAAGGGGGGATTG
GGGGGTACAGTGCAGGGGAAAGAATAGTAGACATAATAGCAACAGACATACAAACTAAAGAATTACAAAA
ACAAATTACAAAAATTCAAAATTTTCGGGTTTATTACAGGGACAGCAGAGATCCACTTTGGCGCCGGCTC
GAGGGGG
Features (pLannotate 1.2.2; 29 found; start..end, strand, type, name):
     14..80      +  CDS            small t antigen (fragment): SV40 (simian virus 40) small t antigen
    106..317     +  promoter       EF-1α core promoter: core promoter for human elongation factor EF-1α
    318..1256    +  intron         EF-1α intron A: intron upstream of the start codon of human EF-1α
   1278..1877    +  CDS            PuroR (fragment): puromycin N-acetyltransferase; pac from Streptomyces; confers resistance to puromycin
   1893..2481    +  misc_feature   WPRE: woodchuck hepatitis virus posttranscriptional regulatory element
   2532..2551    +  misc_feature   cPPT/CTS (fragment): central polypurine tract and central termination sequence of HIV-1
   2553..2786    +  LTR            3' LTR (ΔU3): self-inactivating 3' long terminal repeat (LTR) from HIV-1
   2864..2985    +  polyA_signal   SV40 poly(A) signal: SV40 polyadenylation signal
   3025..3160    +  rep_origin     SV40 ori: SV40 origin of replication
   3181..3199    -  promoter       T7 promoter: promoter for bacteriophage T7 RNA polymerase
   3207..3362    +  CDS            lacZα (fragment): LacZα fragment of β-galactosidase; lacZ fragment
   3367..3795    +  rep_origin     f1 ori (sequence partly withheld): f1 bacteriophage origin of replication; arrow indicates direction of (+) strand synthesis
   3848..3952    +  promoter       AmpR promoter: bla
   3953..4813    +  CDS            AmpR: β-lactamase; bla; confers resistance to ampicillin, carbenicillin, and related antibiotics
   4984..5572    +  rep_origin     ori: high-copy-number ColE1/pMB1/pBR322/pUC origin of replication
   5755..5847    +  CDS            lacI (fragment): lac repressor; lacI; The lac repressor binds to the lac operator to inhibit transcription in E. coli. This inhibition can be relieved by adding lactose or isopropyl-β-D-thiogalactopyranoside (IPTG).
   5860..5881    +  protein_bind   CAP binding site: CAP binding activates transcription in the presence of cAMP. E. coli catabolite activator protein
   5896..5926    +  promoter       lac promoter: promoter for the E. coli lac operon
   5934..5950    +  protein_bind   lac operator: The lac repressor binds to the lac operator to inhibit transcription in E. coli. This inhibition can be relieved by adding lactose or isopropyl-β-D-thiogalactopyranoside (IPTG). lac repressor encoded by lacI
   5995..6013    +  promoter       T3 promoter: promoter for bacteriophage T3 RNA polymerase
   6041..6267    +  promoter       RSV promoter: Rous sarcoma virus enhancer/promoter
   6268..6448    +  LTR            5' LTR (truncated): truncated 5' long terminal repeat (LTR) from HIV-1
   6495..6620    +  misc_feature   HIV-1 Ψ: packaging signal of human immunodeficiency virus type 1
   6604..6967    +  CDS            HIV-1 gag (fragment): gag protein from human immunodeficiency virus 1; gag
   7113..7346    +  misc_feature   RRE: The Rev response element (RRE) of HIV-1 allows for Rev-dependent mRNA export from the nucleus to the cytoplasm.
   7723..7749    +  CDS            Rev (fragment): human immunodeficiency virus 1 (HIV-1) Rev protein; rev; enhances nuclear export of unspliced and incompletely spliced viral mRNAs
   7753..7993    +  promoter       U6 promoter: RNA polymerase III promoter for human U6 snRNA
   8023..8098    +  misc_RNA       gRNA scaffold: guide RNA scaffold for the Streptococcus pyogenes CRISPR/Cas9 system
   8154..8271    +  misc_feature   cPPT/CTS: central polypurine tract and central termination sequence of HIV-1
