[The description below was written by a language model from this plasmid's Addgene catalogue record and pLannotate feature annotations shown in this document.]
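Description:
CHKA gRNA (BRDN0001145792) is a third-generation lentiviral single-guide RNA plasmid built on the lentiGuide-Puro backbone and designed to target human CHKA (choline kinase alpha) for CRISPR-Cas9 knockout. It is an individual clone belonging to a human kinome gRNA collection. In bacteria it is maintained as a high-copy plasmid through a ColE1/pUC-type origin with ampicillin resistance (AmpR). The backbone also carries an f1 origin, an SV40 origin and poly(A) signal, and lac and T7/T3 promoter remnants that play no part in the payload.

The lentiviral transfer cassette begins with an RSV promoter fused to a truncated HIV-1 5' LTR, which makes genomic RNA production Tat-independent. This is followed by the Ψ packaging signal with a partial gag sequence and then the Rev response element. It ends with a self-inactivating ΔU3 3' LTR. Within this unit, a human U6 RNA polymerase III promoter drives the CHKA-specific 20-nt spacer joined to the Streptococcus pyogenes gRNA scaffold. A cPPT/CTS element, which aids nuclear import of the reverse-transcribed genome, lies downstream. An EF-1α core promoter with its intron A then expresses puromycin N-acetyltransferase, allowing selection of transduced mammalian cells, and a WPRE enhances transcript expression.

The plasmid does not encode Cas9. It is meant to be packaged into lentivirus and delivered to cells that already express Cas9 or are co-transduced with a separate Cas9 vector such as lentiCas9-Blast. The guide was designed against two CHKA reference transcripts, so it should disrupt both annotated isoforms. The cloning method is not recorded.
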