Addgene plasmid #76586: CHKA gRNA (BRDN0001145792)
Purpose: 3rd generation lentiviral gRNA plasmid targeting human CHKA
Depositing lab: John Doench & David Root. Depositing organization: Broad Institute. Publication: Optimized sgRNA design to maximize activity and minimize off-target effects of CRISPR-Cas9. Doench JG, Fusi N, Sullender M, Hegde M, Vaimberg EW, Donovan KF, Smith I, Tothova Z, Wilen C, Orchard R, Virgin HW, Listgarten J, Root DE. Nat Biotechnol. 2016 Jan 18. doi: 10.1038/nbt.3437. PubMed 26780180.
Backbone
  Vector backbone: lentiGuide-Puro
  Backbone manufacturer: Zhang Lab (Addgene plasmid # 52963)
  Vector type: Mammalian Expression, Lentiviral, CRISPR
  Selectable markers: Puromycin
Growth in bacteria
  Bacterial resistance: Ampicillin, 100 μg/mL
  Growth temperature: 37°C
  Growth strain: DH5alpha
  Copy number: High Copy
Gene/Insert
  Gene/Insert name: CHKA (alt names: CHKA; NM_001277.2)
  gRNA/shRNA sequence: CCGGGATGAACTGCTCCAGT
  Species: H. sapiens (human)
  Entrez Gene: CHKA (a.k.a. CHK, CK, CKI, EK, NEDMIMS)
  Promoter: hU6
  Cloning method: Unknown
  Sequencing primers: 5′ U6-F; 3′ pS2-R
Terms and licenses: Academic/Nonprofit Terms; Industry Terms: Not Available to Industry
Depositor comments: The gRNA was designed to target the following Genbank reference sequence(s): NM_001277.2,NM_212469.1. Note that this plasmid does NOT contain Cas9. It should be used in conjunction with lentiCas9-Blast (Addgene #52962) or otherwise with cell lines already expressing Cas9. Browse the full kinome gRNA library at http://www.addgene.org/pooled-library/broadgpp-human-kinome/ or visit http://www.broadinstitute.org/rnai/public/ for detailed protocols and information.
How to cite: CHKA gRNA (BRDN0001145792) was a gift from John Doench & David Root (Addgene plasmid # 76586 ; http://n2t.net/addgene:76586 ; RRID:Addgene_76586)
