>Addgene plasmid #76586 | CHKA gRNA (BRDN0001145792) | depositor partial sequence | sequence record 144046 | Target Sequence
CCGGGATGAACTGCTCCAGT
