>Addgene plasmid #76586 | CHKA gRNA (BRDN0001145792) | addgene partial sequence | sequence record 151021 | hU6-F 5'-GAGGGCCTATTTCCCATGATT-3'
GAGAGATAATTAGAATTAATTTGACTGTAAACACAAAGATATTAGTACAAAATACGTGACGTAGAAAGTA
ATAATTTCTTGGGTAGTTTGCAGTTTTAAAATTATGTTTTAAAATGGACTATCATATGCTTACCGTAACT
TGAAAGTATTTCGATTTCTTGGCTTTATATATCTTGTGGAAAGGACGAAACACCGCCGGGATGAACTGCT
CCAGTGTTTTAGAGCTAGAAATAGCAAGTTAAAATAAGGCTAGTCCGTTATCAACTTGAAAAAGTGGCAC
CGAGTCGGTGCTTTTTTAAGCTTGGCGTAACTAGATCTTGAGACAAATGGCAGTATTCATCCACAATTTT
AAAAGAAAAGGGGGGATTGGGGGGTACAGTGCAGGGGAAAGAATAGTAGACATAATAGCAACAGACATAC
AAACTAAAGAATTACAAAAACAAATTACAAAAATTCAAAATTTTCGGGTTTATTACAGGGACAGCAGAGA
TCCACTTTGGCGCCGGCTCGAGGGGGCCCGGGTGCAAAGATGGATAAAGTTTTAAACAGAGAGGAATCTT
TGCAGCTAATGGACCTTCTAGGTCTTGAAAGGAGTGGGAATTGGCTCCGGTGCCCGTCAGTGGGCAGAGC
GCACATCGCCCACAGTCCCCGAGAAGTTGGGGGGAGGGGTCGGCAATTGATCCGGTGCCTAGAGAAGGTG
GCGCGGGGTAAACTGGGAAAGTGATGTCGTGTACTGGCTCCGCCTTTTTCCCGAGGGTGGG
